>Addgene plasmid #133163 | pOPS0522 | addgene full sequence | sequence record 274815 | Addgene NGS Result
CGCTCTTGGACTCCTGTTGATAGATCCAGTAATGACCTCAGAACTCCATCTGGATTTGTTCAGAACGCTC
GGTTGCCGCCGGGCGTTTTTTATTGGTGAGAATCCAGGCAATTGTGTCTCAAAATCTCTGATGTTACATT
GCACAAGATAAAAATATATCATCATGAACAATAAAACTGTCTGCTTACATAAACAGTAATACAAGGGGTG
TTATGAGCCATATTCAGCGTGAAACGAGCTGTAGCCGTCCGCGTCTGAACAGCAACATGGATGCGGATCT
GTATGGCTATAAATGGGCGCGTGATAACGTGGGTCAGAGCGGCGCGACCATTTATCGTCTGTATGGCAAA
CCGGATGCGCCGGAACTGTTTCTGAAACATGGCAAAGGCAGCGTGGCGAACGATGTGACCGATGAAATGG
TGCGTCTGAACTGGCTGACCGAATTTATGCCGCTGCCGACCATTAAACATTTTATTCGCACCCCGGATGA
TGCGTGGCTGCTGACCACCGCGATTCCGGGCAAAACCGCGTTTCAGGTGCTGGAAGAATATCCGGATAGC
GGCGAAAACATTGTGGATGCGCTGGCCGTGTTTCTGCGTCGTCTGCATAGCATTCCGGTGTGCAACTGCC
CGTTTAACAGCGATCGTGTGTTTCGTCTGGCCCAGGCGCAGAGCCGTATGAACAACGGCCTGGTGGATGC
GAGCGATTTTGATGATGAACGTAACGGCTGGCCGGTGGAACAGGTGTGGAAAGAAATGCATAAACTGCTG
CCGTTTAGCCCGGATAGCGTGGTGACCCACGGCGATTTTAGCCTGGATAACCTGATTTTCGATGAAGGCA
AACTGATTGGCTGCATTGATGTGGGCCGTGTGGGCATTGCGGATCGTTATCAGGATCTGGCCATTCTGTG
GAACTGCCTGGGCGAATTTAGCCCGAGCCTGCAAAAACGTCTGTTTCAGAAATATGGCATTGATAATCCG
GATATGAACAAACTGCAATTTCATCTGATGCTGGATGAATTTTTCTAATAATTAATTGAACTACTTTTCC
GCTGCATAACCCTGCTTCGGGGTCATTATAGCGATTTTTTCGGTATATCCATCCTTTTTCGCACGATATA
CAGGATTTTGCCAAAGGGTTCGTGTAGACTTTCCTTGGTGTATCCAACGGCGTCAGCCGGGCAGGATAGG
TGAAGTAGGCCCACCCGCGAGCGGGTGTTCCTTCTTCACTGTCCCTTATTCGCACCTGGCGGTGCTCAAC
GGGAATCCTGCTCTGCGAGGCTGGCCGTAGGCCGGCCGCGATGCAGGTGGCTGCTGAACCCCCAGCCGGA
ACTGACCCCACAAGGCCCTAGCGTTTGCAATGCACCAGGTCATCATTGACCCAGGCGTGTTCCACCAGGC
CGCTGCCTCGCAACTCTTCGCAGGCTTCGCCGACCTGCTCGCGCCACTTCTTCACGCGGGTGGAATCCGA
TCCGCACATGAGGCGGAAGGTTTCCAGCTTGAGCGGGTACGGCTCCCGGTGCGAGCTGAAATAGTCGAAC
ATCCGTCGGGCCGTCGGCGACAGCTTGCGGTACTTCTCCCATATGAATTTCGTGTAGTGGTCGCCAGCAA
ACAGCACGACGATTTCCTCGTCGATCAGGACCTGGCAACGGGACGTTTTCTTGCCACGGTCCAGGACGCG
GAAGCGGTGCAGCAGCGACACCGATTCCAGGTGCCCAACGCGGTCGGACGTGAAGCCCATCGCCGTCGCC
TGTAGGCGCGACAGGCATTCCTCGGCCTTCGTGTAATACCGGCCATTGATCGACCAGCCCAGGTCCTGGC
AAAGCTCGTAGAACGTGAAGGTGATCGGCTCGCCGATAGGGGTGCGCTTCGCGTACTCCAACACCTGCTG
CCACACCAGTTCGTCATCGTCGGCCCGCAGCTCGACGCCGGTGTAGGTGATCTTCACGTCCTTGTTGACG
TGGAAAATGACCTTGTTTTGCAGCGCCTCGCGCGGGATTTTCTTGTTGCGCGTGGTGAACAGGGCAGAGC
GGGCCGTGTCGTTTGGCATCGCTCGCATCGTGTCCGGCCACGGCGCAATATCGAACAAGGAAAGCTGCAT
TTCCTTGATCTGCTGCTTCGTGTGTTTCAGCAACGCGGCCTGCTTGGCTTCGCTGACCTGTTTTGCCAGG
TCCTCGCCGGCGGTTTTTCGCTTCTTGGTCGTCATAGTTCCTCGCGTGTCGATGGTCATCGACTTCGCCA
AACCTGCCGCCTCCTGTTCGAGCCGACGCGAACGCTCCACGGCGGCCGATGGCGCGGGCAGGGCAGGGGG
AGCCAGTTGCACGCTGTCGCGCTCGATCTTGGCCGTAGCTTGCTGGACTATCGAGCCGACGGACTGGAAG
GTTTCGCGGGGCGCACGCATGACGGTGCGGCTTGCGATGGTTTCGGCATCCTCGGCGGAAAACCCCGCGT
CGATCAGTTCTTGCCTGTATGCCTTCCGGTCAAACGTCCGATTCATTCACCCTCCTTGCGGGATTGCCCC
GGAATTAATTCCCCGGATCGATCCGTCGATCTTGATCCCCTGCGCCATCAGATCCTTGGCGGCAAGAAAG
CCATCCAGTTTACTTTGCAGGGCTTCCCAACCTTACCAGAGGGCGCCCCAGCTGGCAATTCCGGTTCGCT
TGCTGTCCATAAAACCGCCCAGTCTAGCTATCGCCATGTAAGCCCACTGCAAGCTACCTGCTTTCTCTTT
GCGCTTGCGTTTTCCCTTGTCCAGATAGCCCAGTAGCTGACATTCATCCGGGGTCAGCACCGTTTCTGCG
GACTGGCTTTCTACGTGGCTGCCATTTTTGGGGTGAGGCCGTTCGCGGCCGAGGGGCGCAGCCCCTGGGG
GGATGGGAGGCCCGCGTTAGCGGGCCGGGAGGGTTCGAGAAGGGGGGGCACCCCCCTTCGGCGTGCGCGG
TCACGCGCACAGGGCGCAGCCCTGGTTAAAAACAAGGTTTATAAATATTGGTTTAAAAGCAGGTTAAAAG
ACAGGTTAGCGGTGGCCGAAAAACGGGCGGAAACCCTTGCAAATGCTGGATTTTCTGCCTGTGGACAGCC
CCTCAAATGTCAATAGGTGCGCCCCTCATCTGTCAGCACTCTGCCCCTCAAGTGTCAAGGATCGCGCCCC
TCATCTGTCAGTAGTCGCGCCCCTCAAGTGTCAATACCGCAGGGCACTTATCCCCAGGCTTGTCCACATC
ATCTGTGGGAAACTCGCGTAAAATCAGGCGTTTTCGCCGATTTGCGAGGCTGGCCAGCTCCACGTCGCCG
GCCGAAATCGAGCCTGCCCCTCATCTGTCAACGCCGCGCCGGGTGAGTCGGCCCCTCAAGTGTCAACGTC
CGCCCCTCATCTGTCAGTGAGGGCCAAGTTTTCCGCGAGGTATCCACAACGCCGGCGGCCCTACATGGCT
CTGCTGTAGTGAGTGGGTTGCGCTCCGGCAGCGGTCCTGATCCCCCGCAGAAAAAAAGGATCTCAAGAAG
ATCCTTTGATCTTTTCTACATTACTGCATGAGCTTGTGGAAGTGTGCTGAGCATAAATGATTCTCCTAGC
TGTTCTTTGGGTAAGTACGCCATCAGGACGTTGTGAGTGGCGCGATTTTTAGCGGCTGAAATCAGCCCTT
GAGCCTGTCGGCAAGTCGCGTCATGAGGTCCATGCGCTCATGCAGGATCGCCACGACCAACGCGGGTTCG
CCCGCACGCGGCAGGCAAAAAACGTAGTGGTGTTCGCAGCGGGCCATCCGCAGCGCGGGAAAGAGTTCGC
TCATGTCCTTAAACGGGCCTTCGCCGGCGGCAAGCCTGGCTATGCCCTGTTCCAGCTTAGCGATATAGCG
GCGCACCTGCGCCGCGCCCCACTCCCGGCGCGTGTAGCGGATGATGCCGCGTAGATCGGCTTCGGCCTCA
GCCGTGAGGATGTAGGCCGTCAAGCGCGATCCCCGCTGAGTTCTTCATCAAGAATTTCGCCGACGCTCTT
GGTGGACACCTTGCCGGCAAGCCCATCGTTGATGCGGTTCCCCAGCATGGTTTTCAGTTCCTGCCATGCC
TGATCGGCATCAGCGTCACCGGGGAACAGACGTTCGAGGGCGTATTGCTTAATGGTCTTGCCCTGCAAGG
CGGCCAGGGCTTTCAGGCTCTGGTGCTGCTGGTCCGTCATGTCGATTGTCAGGCGGCTCATTGGATAACC
TCCATAAAATACACGTAACCACATTAGCACATATGTGGGCGTGAGGCTACAGCGCGAGGCGCATTAAGGT
CGGGAAAATGCGCTAGGCGCATTTAAATTGCGTATTGCTGTAATGCGCCATGCCGGCTAGACTAGGCCCA
AATGGGTATACCCAATTTGACCAAGGGGGACGCGATGAGGGCGGCCAAGCACTACCGACAACTTCTATCC
ATCGACTTCAACATCGAGGCGCTGGCCTTCGTGCCTGGACCCGACGGCACACGCGGCCGGCGCATCCACG
TCCTGGGGCGCGAGGTCCGCGACCGGCCCGGCCTGGTCGAGTACCTTTCGCCGGCGTTCGGCTCGCGGGT
GGCGCTGGACGGCTACTGCAAGGCCAATTTCGATGCAGTGCTGCACCTGGCGTACCCCGATCATCAGCAA
TGGGGCCACGCATGAAGCGCCGAAGCTACGCCATGCTGCGCGCCGCTGCCGCGCTGGCCGTCCTGGTCGT
TGCCTCGCCGGCATGGGCCGAGCTGCGCGGCGAGGTCGTGCGCATCATCGACGGCGACACCATCGACGTG
CTGGTAGACAAGCAGCCGGTGCGCGTGCGCCTGGTGGACATTGACGCGCCGGAAAAGCGGCAAGCCTTCG
GCGAACGTGCGCGCCAGGCGCTGGCCGGCATGGTGTTCCGCCGGCACGTCCTGGTCGACGAGAAGGACAC
CGACCGTTACGGCCGCACGCTGGGCACCGTCTGGGTCAACATGGAGCTGGCCAGCCGGCCGCCGCAGCCG
CGCAACGTCAACGCCGCGATGGTTCACCAGGGCATGGCGTGGGCCTATCGCTTCCACGGCCGCGCGGCCG
ACCCTGAAATGCTGCGGCTCGAACAGGAGGCGCGAGGCAAGCGCGTCGGCCTCTGGTCCGATCCGCACGC
CGTCGAGCCGTGGAAATGGCGACGCGAGAGCAACAACCGGAGGGACGAAGGTTGAAGGTCGCCCGCATCT
ACCTGCGCGCCAGTACGGACGAGCAGAATCTTGAACGCCAGGAGAGCCTTGTAGCGGCCACGCGGGCCGC
CGGGTACTACGTCGCCGGCATCTACCGCGAGAAGGCGTCCGGCGCACGCGCCGACCGGCCCGAGCTGCTG
CGCATGATCGCGGACCTGCAACCTGGTGAAGTCGTCGTTGCGGAGAAGATCGACCGCATCAGCCGCTTGC
CGTTGGCCGAGGCCGAGCGCCTGGTTGCGTCGATCCGGGCCAAAGGGGCCAAGCTGGCCGTGCCTGGCGT
GGTGGACCTGTCGGAGCTGGCCGCCGAGGCGAACGGAGTGGCGAAAATCGTTCTGGAATCCGTCCAGGAC
ATGCTTTTGAAGCTCGCCTTGCAGATGGCCCGCGACGACTACGAGGATCGGCGCGAGCGTCAACGTCAGG
GTGTCCAGTTGGCGAAGGCCGCCGGCCGCTACACCGGCCGCAAACGTGACGCCGGCATGCACGACCGCAT
CATCACGCTTCGCTCCGGCGGATCGAGCATTGCCAAGACGGCCAAGCTGGTCGGATGCAGCCCGAGCCAG
GTCAAACGAGTGTGGGCGGCCTGGAACGCGCAGCAGCAAAAATAAAGCCGGGCAGTGCCCGGCTTTTCTC
ACCTTTTCGCGTCCCGCAGGGCCGCTGCGAGCGCCCTACCTAGATCCTCGCTTTCCCCCTCGGTGTAGTC
CGGCCAGGGCACGAAGGGCGCGGATGCGAACCTGTTGAGCAGGTCAGATCTAGGGCGGCGGATTTGTCCT
ACTCAGGAGAGCGTTCACCGACAAACAACAGATAAAACGAAAGGCCCAGTCTTTCGACTGAGCCTTTCGT
TTTATTTGATGCCTGCCGAATTCGGATCCGGAGCTCGACACGACATTGTCGTCACCTTTGTCGGGTCCGC
GACAAGCTTTTTGTTCCTCGATCCCGTATGTTTTCGCCTAAATATCTGAAACAGCAGCAAATTATTTTTC
GTTAGCTCAATCGGCCCACTTGGCACGAGTCTTGAAATTTATTGCGAGGCGGCGGAGCTGCCGGCCGCAT
CCGTGCGGCATAACCACGGTTGTGAACAAATGAAGGAAGGCCAAATGCGTAAAGGCGAAGAGCTGTTCAC
TGGTGTCGTCCCTATTCTGGTGGAACTGGATGGTGATGTCAACGGTCATAAGTTTTCCGTGCGTGGCGAG
GGTGAAGGTGACGCAACTAATGGTAAACTGACGCTGAAGTTCATCTGTACTACTGGTAAACTGCCGGTAC
CTTGGCCGACTCTGGTAACGACGCTGACTTATGGTGTTCAGTGCTTTGCTCGTTATCCGGACCATATGAA
GCAGCATGACTTCTTCAAGTCCGCCATGCCGGAAGGCTATGTGCAGGAACGCACGATTTCCTTTAAGGAT
GACGGCACGTACAAAACGCGTGCGGAAGTGAAATTTGAAGGCGATACCCTGGTAAACCGCATTGAGCTGA
AAGGCATTGACTTTAAAGAAGATGGCAATATCCTGGGCCATAAGCTGGAATACAATTTTAACAGCCACAA
TGTTTACATCACCGCCGATAAACAAAAAAATGGCATTAAAGCGAATTTTAAAATTCGCCACAACGTTGAG
GATGGCAGCGTGCAGCTGGCTGATCACTACCAGCAAAACACTCCAATCGGTGATGGTCCTGTTCTGCTGC
CAGACAATCACTATCTGAGCACGCAAAGCGTTCTGTCTAAAGATCCGAACGAGAAACGCGATCATATGGT
TCTGCTGGAGTTCGTAACCGCAGCGGGCATCACGCATGGTATGGATGAACTGTACAAATGAGCTTAGTTA
CGAGCTACGTTTTACAACGTCGTGACTGGG
Features (pLannotate 1.2.2; 14 found; start..end, strand, type, name):
      9..103     +  terminator     lambda t0 terminator: transcription terminator from phage lambda
    213..1025    +  CDS            aphA1: KKA1_ECOLX - Also known as nptI. Protein inferred from homology: Swiss-Prot protein existence level 3. Resistance to kanamycin and structurally-related aminoglycosides, including amikacin. From Escherichia coli.
   1179..1287    +  oriT           oriT: incP origin of transfer
   1348..2496    -  CDS            trfA: trans-acting replication protein that binds to and activates oriV
   2548..2829    -  CDS            tnpA (fragment): TN5P_ECOLX - Also known as tnp. Experimental evidence at protein level: Swiss-Prot protein existence level 1. Mediates transposition of transposon Tn5 by a 'cut and paste' mechanism. First, the monomeric transposase binds the 19 bp inverted DNA repeats flanking the transposon. Then, dimerization of the DNA- bound transposase creates a synaptic DNA complex. After nicking of the first DNA strand, excision of the transposon proceeds through a series of intermediates. The transposase then mediates the insertion of the transposon at a new site by strand transfer. The activity of the wild- type tran
   2889..3420    -  rep_origin     oriV: incP origin of replication
   3476..3511    -  rep_origin     CloDF13 ori (fragment): Plasmids containing the CloDF13 (CDF) origin of replication can be propagated in E. coli cells that contain additional plasmids with compatible origins.
   3635..3943    -  CDS            parE: PARE_ECOLX - Experimental evidence at protein level: Swiss-Prot protein existence level 1. Toxin component of a type II toxin-antitoxin (TA) system involved in plasmid partition. Acts by inhibiting DNA gyrase, converting supercoiled plasmid DNA into a singly cleaved linear form in an ATP-dependent fashion. To do so it probably interacts with one of the gyrase subunits. Gyrase inhibition is prevented by antitoxin ParD, and is reversed in vitro by incubation with ParD. In cells that have lost the plasmid filamentation and growth inhibition occur; this is suppressed when ParD is supplied in trans
   3943..4191    -  CDS            parD: PARD_ECOLX - Experimental evidence at protein level: Swiss-Prot protein existence level 1. Antitoxin component of a type II toxin-antitoxin (TA) system involved in plasmid partition. Inhibits the anti-DNA gyrase activity of toxin ParE; reverses and restores gyrase catalytic activity in vitro. The parDE operon alone is capable of stabilizing an RK2-derived minireplicon under defined growth conditions in several different Gram- negative bacteria. It does so by the post-segregational killing (PSK) of plasmid-free cells, also referred to as a plasmid addiction system. Binds its own promoter, autor
   4320..5162    +  CDS            parB: PARB4_ECOLX - Protein predicted: Swiss-Prot protein existence level 4. Involved in plasmid partition. From Escherichia coli.
   5126..5782    +  CDS            parA: PARA4_ECOLX - Protein inferred from homology: Swiss-Prot protein existence level 3. Involved in plasmid partition. From Escherichia coli.
   5942..6028    -  terminator     rrnB T1 terminator: Escherichia coli rrnB; transcription terminator T1 from the E. coli rrnB gene
   6275..6988    +  CDS            superfolder GFP: GFP variant that folds robustly even when fused to poorly folded proteins (Pédelacq et al., 2006)
   7008..7030    +  CDS            lacZα (fragment): LacZα fragment of β-galactosidase; lacZ fragment
