[The description below was written by a language model from this plasmid's Addgene catalogue record and pLannotate feature annotations shown in this document.]
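Description:
pOPS0522 is a low-copy, broad-host-range bacterial reporter plasmid of about 7.0 kb, built by Golden Gate assembly in the pOGG026 backbone and distributed as one member of a Plasmid-ID kit of otherwise identical barcoded plasmids. The backbone is an RK2/IncP-type replicon: oriV together with the trfA replication initiator gene provides replication in diverse Gram-negative bacteria, and an IncP oriT allows the plasmid to be mobilised by conjugation from a donor strain carrying the transfer functions, consistent with the recorded ST18 growth strain. Selection is by kanamycin through aphA1 (nptI). Stable inheritance without antibiotic pressure is supported by the par region, which includes the parDE toxin–antitoxin addiction system and the parA and parB partition genes. The short Tn5 transposase, CloDF13 ori and lacZα annotations are small fragments, probably leftovers of vector construction rather than functional parts.

The payload consists of three domesticated modules. A promoter module, PsNifH, drives a coding module encoding superfolder GFP. The promoter itself is not annotated in the feature table but presumably occupies the gap upstream of the sfGFP coding sequence. The terminator module carries a unique 12-nucleotide barcode and a universal primer binding site. Lambda t0 and rrnB T1 terminators flank the cassette and insulate it from backbone transcription. The barcode is the only feature that distinguishes this plasmid from its kit siblings. According to the associated publication title, the system is used in Rhizobium–legume symbiosis studies. Barcodes allow many tagged strains to be identified together to measure competitiveness for nodule occupancy, while GFP expressed from the nifH promoter reports nitrogen-fixation gene activity within nodules.
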