Addgene plasmid #133163: pOPS0522
Purpose: Reporter plasmid with a 12-nucleotide specific "barcode" sequence. This plasmid is not available as an individual bacterial stab, but can be requested as part of the Plasmid-ID Kit (Kit #1000000168 ).
Depositing lab: Philip Poole. Depositing organization: University of Oxford. Publication: Optimizing Rhizobium-legume symbioses by simultaneous measurement of rhizobial competitiveness and N2 fixation in nodules. Mendoza-Suarez MA, Geddes BA, Sanchez-Canizares C, Ramirez-Gonzalez RH, Kirchhelle C, Jorrin B, Poole PS. Proc Natl Acad Sci U S A. 2020 May 5;117(18):9822-9831. doi: 10.1073/pnas.1921225117. Epub 2020 Apr 21. PubMed 32317381.
Backbone
  Vector backbone: pOGG026 (Addgene ID 113992)
  Vector type: Bacterial Expression
Growth in bacteria
  Bacterial resistance: Kanamycin, 50 μg/mL
  Growth temperature: 37°C
  Growth strain: ST18 (S17 delta pir delta hemA)
  Copy number: Low Copy
Gene/Insert
  Gene/Insert name: PU module (PsNifH from pOGG043), SC module (sfGFP from pOGG037), and T module (AGTTACGAGCTA and universal primer binding site)
  Species: Synthetic
  Mutation: Domesticated for Golden Gate cloning
  Cloning method: Unknown
Terms and licenses: Academic/Nonprofit Terms; Industry Terms: Not Available to Industry
Depositor comments: The only difference is the sequence: AGTTACGAGCTA . Please note that this plasmid may require a unique bacterial strain, so make sure to confirm that you can also obtain the appropriate growth strain. Please contact us or contact our distributors if you have any questions. This plasmid is not available as an individual bacterial stab, but can be requested as part of the Plasmid-ID Kit (Kit #1000000168 ).
How to cite: pOPS0522 was a gift from Philip Poole (Addgene plasmid # 133163)
